Addgene plasmid #45326: pCN-PDC1-GFP
Depositing lab: Brendan Cormack. Depositing organization: Johns Hopkins University and School of Medicine. Publication: Expression plasmids for use in Candida glabrata. Zordan RE, Ren Y, Pan SJ, Rotondo G, De Las Penas A, Iluore J, Cormack BP. G3 (Bethesda). 2013 Oct 3;3(10):1675-86. doi: 10.1534/g3.113.006908. PubMed 23934995.
Backbone
  Vector backbone: pBM16
  Total vector size (bp): 6672
  Modifications to backbone: SacI/Acc65I digest used to move PDC1pr-GFP-terminator fragment from pCU-PDC1-GFP to the pBM16 backbone.
  Vector type: C. glabrata expression
  Selectable markers: nourseothricin (NAT)
Growth in bacteria
  Bacterial resistance: Ampicillin, 100 μg/mL
  Growth temperature: 37°C
  Growth strain: DH10B
  Copy number: High Copy
Gene/Insert
  Gene/Insert name: yeGFP (alt name: GFP)
  Species: Synthetic
  Insert size (bp): 717
  Promoter: PDC1
  Cloning method: Restriction Enzyme; 5′ cloning site EcoRI (unknown if destroyed); 3′ cloning site SalI (unknown if destroyed)
  Sequencing primers: 5′ M13F
Terms and licenses: Academic/Nonprofit Terms; Industry Terms: Not Available to Industry
Depositor comments: Please note that Addgene's sequencing results found a single nucleotide insertion between bp# 427 and 428 when compared to the full plasmid sequence. According to the depositing laboratory, this insertion has no effect on the function of the plasmid.
How to cite: pCN-PDC1-GFP was a gift from Brendan Cormack (Addgene plasmid # 45326 ; http://n2t.net/addgene:45326 ; RRID:Addgene_45326)
