[The description below was written by a language model from this plasmid's Addgene catalogue record and pLannotate feature annotations shown in this document.]
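Description:
pCN-PDC1-GFP is a 6,672 bp expression plasmid for the yeast Candida glabrata, built on the pBM16 backbone. It was made by moving a PDC1 promoter–GFP–terminator fragment out of a related plasmid, pCU-PDC1-GFP, as a SacI/Acc65I fragment. In E. coli it replicates from a high-copy ColE1/pUC-type origin and is selected with ampicillin through the β-lactamase gene and its native promoter. Selection in yeast uses a nourseothricin (NAT) resistance cassette in which the Streptomyces noursei nourseothricin acetyltransferase coding sequence is driven by the S. cerevisiae TEF1 promoter and closed by the CYC1 terminator. This is a dominant drug marker, so it does not require an auxotrophic host. Remnants of lacZα, the lac promoter/operator region, and short bom, rop and lacI fragments are carried over from the parental cloning vectors.

The payload is yeGFP, a 717 bp synthetic, yeast-enhanced GFP. The annotation software identifies it as GFPmut3, a rapidly maturing green fluorescent variant derived from Aequorea victoria. It sits between EcoRI and SalI cloning sites, flanked by polylinker fragments, and is expressed from the PDC1 promoter. The feature table leaves the roughly 1 kb region upstream of GFP and the stretch downstream of it unannotated. These presumably hold the PDC1 promoter and the terminator, but the terminator's identity is not stated. No yeast centromere or replication element is annotated either, so the record does not show how the plasmid is maintained in C. glabrata.

The plasmid belongs to a set of C. glabrata expression vectors and serves as a GFP reporter for PDC1 promoter-driven expression under NAT selection. The repository's sequencing found a single-nucleotide insertion within the annotated TEF1 promoter region, which the depositor reports has no effect on plasmid function.
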