Features (pLannotate 1.2.2; 17 found; start..end, strand, type, name):
    137..186     +  misc_feature   bom (fragment): basis of mobility region from pBR322
    188..585     +  promoter       TEF1 promoter: S. cerevisiae TEF1; promoter for EF-1α
    605..1169    +  CDS            NrsR (fragment): nourseothricin acetyltransferase; Streptomyces noursei nat1; confers resistance to nourseothricin
   1178..1425    +  terminator     CYC1 terminator: S. cerevisiae CYC1; transcription terminator for CYC1
   1431..1482    +  misc_feature   bom (fragment): basis of mobility region from pBR322
   1488..1645    -  CDS            lacZα (fragment): LacZα fragment of β-galactosidase; lacZ fragment
   2627..2662    +  misc_feature   MCS (fragment): pBluescript multiple cloning site
   2663..3376    +  CDS            GFPmut3: GFPmut3 is a basic (constitutively fluorescent) green fluorescent protein published in 1996, derived from Aequorea victoria. It is reported to be a very rapidly-maturing weak dimer.
   3796..3840    +  misc_feature   MCS (fragment): pUC18/19 multiple cloning site
   3877..3893    -  protein_bind   lac operator: The lac repressor binds to the lac operator to inhibit transcription in E. coli. This inhibition can be relieved by adding lactose or isopropyl-β-D-thiogalactopyranoside (IPTG). lac repressor encoded by lacI
   3901..3931    -  promoter       lac promoter: promoter for the E. coli lac operon
   3946..3967    -  protein_bind   CAP binding site: CAP binding activates transcription in the presence of cAMP. E. coli catabolite activator protein
   3980..4072    -  CDS            lacI (fragment): lac repressor; lacI; The lac repressor binds to the lac operator to inhibit transcription in E. coli. This inhibition can be relieved by adding lactose or isopropyl-β-D-thiogalactopyranoside (IPTG).
   4255..4843    -  rep_origin     ori: high-copy-number ColE1/pMB1/pBR322/pUC origin of replication
   5014..5874    -  CDS            AmpR: β-lactamase; bla; confers resistance to ampicillin, carbenicillin, and related antibiotics
   5875..5979    -  promoter       AmpR promoter: bla
   6672..35      +  CDS            rop (fragment) (across the origin): Rop protein, which maintains plasmids at low copy number; rop
>Addgene plasmid #45326 | pCN-PDC1-GFP | depositor full sequence | sequence record 63470 | pCN-PDC1-GFP sequence 6672 bps
TCGCGCGTTTCGGTGATGACGGTGAAAACCTCTGACACATGCAGCTCCCGGAGACGGTCACAGCTTGTCT
GTAAGCGGATGCCGGGAGCAGACAAGCCCGTCAGGGCGCGTCAGCGGGTGTTGGCGGGTGTCGGGGCTGG
CTTAACTATGCGGCATCAGAGCAGATTGTACTGAGAGTGCACCATACCATAGCTTCAAAATGTTTCTACT
CCTTTTTTACTCTTCCAGATTTTCTCGGACTCCGCGCATCGCCGTACCACTTCAAAACACCCAAGCACAG
CATACTAAATTTCCCCTCTTTCTTCCTCTAGGGTGTCGTTAATTACCCGTACTAAAGGTTTGGAAAAGAA
AAAAGAGACCGCCTCGTTTCTTTTTCTTCGTCGAAAAAGGCAATAAAAATTTTTATCACGTTTCTTTTTC
TTGAAAATTTTTTTTTGATTTTTTTCTCTTTCGATGACCTCCCATTGATATTTAAGTTAATAAACGGTCT
TCAATTTCTCAAGTTTCAGTTTCATTTTTCTTGTTCTATTACAACTTTTTTTACTTCTTGCTCATTAGAA
AGAAAGCATAGCAATCTAATCTAAGTTTTGGATCTAAAATGGGCACCACTCTTGACGACACGGCTTACCG
ATACCGCACCAGTGTCCCGGGGGACGCCGAGGCCATCGAGGCACTGGATGGGTCCTTCACCACCGACACC
GTCTTCCGCGTCACCGCCACCGGGGACGGCTTCACCCTGCGGGAGGTGCCGGTGGACCCGCCCCTGACCA
AGGTGTTCCCCGACGACGAATCGGACGACGAATCGGACGACGGGGAGGACGGCGACCCTGACTCCCGGAC
GTTCGTCGCGTACGGGGACGACGGCGACCTGGCGGGCTTCGTGGTCGTCTCGTACTCCGGCTGGAACCGC
CGGCTGACCGTCGAGGACATCGAGGTCGCCCCGGAGCACCGGGGGCACGGGGTCGGGCGCGCGTTGATGG
GGCTCGCGACGGAGTTCGCCCGCGAGCTGGGCGCCGGGCACCTCTGGCTGGAGGTCACCAACGTCAACGC
ACCGGCGATCCACGCGTACCGGCGGATGGGGTTCACCCTCTGCGGCCTGGACACCGCCCTGTACGACGGC
ACCGCCTCGGACGGCGAGCAGGCGCTCTACATGAGCATGCCCTGCCCCTAAGTCGAGTCATGTAATTAGT
TATGTCACGCTTACATTCACGCCCTCCCCCCACATCCGCTCTAACCGAAAAGGAAGGAGTTAGACAACCT
GAAGTCTAGGTCCCTATTTATTTTTTTATAGTTATGTTAGTATTAAGAACGTTATTTATATTTCAAATTT
TTCTTTTTTTTCTGTACAGACGCGTGTACGCATGTAACATTATACTGAAAACCTTGCTTGAGAAGGTTTT
GGGACGCTCGAAGGCTTTAATTTGCGGCCGTATGCGGTGTGAAATACCGCACAGATGCGTAAGGAGAAAA
TACCGCATCAGGCGCCATTCGCCATTCAGGCTGCGCAACTGTTGGGAAGGGCGATCGGTGCGGGCCTCTT
CGCTATTACGCCAGCTGGCGAAAGGGGGATGTGCTGCAAGGCGATTAAGTTGGGTAACGCCAGGGTTTTC
CCAGTCACGACGTTGTAAAACGACGGCCAGTGAATTCGAGCTCAGCATTTTTATACACGTTTTACGTATT
TTTTTTGCAATACACATAGATACGTACGTACAACCCTTTCTATTGTGAGAACTTTGTAACACTCTTTTGT
AGACCAGTGTAGTCAGCAAGCATCAGCAAGCATCAGCAAGCATCAGCAAGCATCAGCTAGTCTAAAGCCT
TTAGCAAAGTCAAAAACCAACACCCACACACCGGGATCCCACCTTCCCCGAGATGCCTGTTCCCGACTCC
CAGCTGCTCCCACGACGGGGAGGAATCAGAAGACGGAGATAGAAAGAGAGCGTTGAACGCGCGCGATGCC
AATGAGAGATAAAAAAAAAGAAATACCAATCCCACGACATATTCTAACGGGCTCCACAGACAATGCACAA
CAATCGAGATGGGATTGAATCACAGAGAGAGAGATCAGAAAAAAAAGGAACTGCAAGGGTCCCCACCCCA
AACTCCCCTCCGCTATCCACTACAATCGCCGCACCGACAAAATCCATTGTGTCCGCAACGACCAGAGCAA
AGAGCCAAAAACACAATTGAATAACAAAGAAAAGGGCAGAGAGCCACTTAGACAATTACGTAGGAACCAT
ATTTTTGCATAACTTTATGCAATTTGCCCAAATTCAAGTGAAGCGAGAGAAGCCAGAGAGCTACAGCTGA
AGAGCTACAGCTGAAGTGAAAAGCCAAGAATCTCTTAGAATATACCGTTTGGCTTATTTGAATCAAATAT
TTATGCGCTTAAATCCCATAAAAAAGCAATTTATACAGATAAGTCTGCAGAAAGAAAAATTTTCTTCTTG
ATACCTGAACAAAGAAATCAAACTCATCAAGAATAAATCAATTCATGAAAAAAAAACATATATAAAGGAC
AACATGGAATCAAGTTTCAATAATTTTTAGATTGTACATAAATAAAGAGACCAGACTAATACAACTGTAT
AAGCTCTAAACATTCAATTGCCAAAAAACATTAACATCTAGAACTAGTGGATCCCCCGGGCTGCAGGAAT
TCATGTCTAAAGGTGAAGAATTATTCACTGGTGTTGTCCCAATTTTGGTTGAATTAGATGGTGATGTTAA
TGGTCACAAATTTTCTGTCTCCGGTGAAGGTGAAGGTGATGCTACTTACGGTAAATTGACCTTAAAATTT
ATTTGTACTACTGGTAAATTGCCGGTTCCATGGCCAACCTTAGTCACTACTTTCGGTTATGGTGTTCAAT
GTTTTGCTAGATACCCAGATCATATGAAACAACATGACTTTTTCAAGTCTGCCATGCCAGAAGGTTATGT
TCAAGAAAGAACTATTTTTTTCAAAGATGACGGTAACTACAAGACCAGAGCTGAAGTCAAGTTTGAAGGT
GATACCTTAGTTAATAGAATCGAATTAAAAGGTATTGATTTTAAAGAAGATGGTAACATTTTAGGTCACA
AATTGGAATACAACTATAACTCTCACAATGTTTACATCATGGCTGACAAACAAAAGAATGGTATCAAAGT
TAACTTCAAAATTAGACACAACATTGAAGATGGTTCTGTTCAATTAGCTGACCATTATCAACAAAATACT
CCAATTGGTGATGGTCCAGTCTTGTTACCAGACAACCATTACTTATCCACTCAATCTGCCTTATCCAAAG
ATCCAAACGAAAAGAGAGACCACATGGTCTTGTTAGAATTTGTTACTGCTGCTGGTATTACCCATGGTAT
GGATGAATTGTACAAATAACTGCAGGTCGACCTCGAGAACACAACCCACAGCTACCACCATCAACAATAT
TTATATATATAACGTACACATAGAAATCACACAAACAGAGTATTTATTCTTAACTACATGAACTACCATC
AGACCGTCTGGGCCACTATATAATGTGCCATTCATAAACGTGATCACTTTACGTAGCAGGCAACCCCAGG
TGAAAATTTTTCAGCGAGCTGCCAGATTGTCAGGTGAAAAACTGAAAAAAACTTCTGGGCGATGAGCTTG
TGGCGGGAAATTAAGTATATAAAGCAGTTAGTTTCTTCTGCTTCTTGTGGTTCTGGGTATTCTTGTAATA
TTTGGAAGAATAGAAAATCAAGACTACTGCCTTTCTTTTCATATTATAGAGGAAGAAATACGCACGAACA
CGATATAGAGGTAAAGGTACCCGGGGATCCTCTAGAGTCGACCTGCAGGCATGCAAGCTTGGCGTAATCA
TGGTCATAGCTGTTTCCTGTGTGAAATTGTTATCCGCTCACAATTCCACACAACATACGAGCCGGAAGCA
TAAAGTGTAAAGCCTGGGGTGCCTAATGAGTGAGCTAACTCACATTAATTGCGTTGCGCTCACTGCCCGC
TTTCCAGTCGGGAAACCTGTCGTGCCAGCTGCATTAATGAATCGGCCAACGCGCGGGGAGAGGCGGTTTG
CGTATTGGGCGCTCTTCCGCTTCCTCGCTCACTGACTCGCTGCGCTCGGTCGTTCGGCTGCGGCGAGCGG
TATCAGCTCACTCAAAGGCGGTAATACGGTTATCCACAGAATCAGGGGATAACGCAGGAAAGAACATGTG
AGCAAAAGGCCAGCAAAAGGCCAGGAACCGTAAAAAGGCCGCGTTGCTGGCGTTTTTCCATAGGCTCCGC
CCCCCTGACGAGCATCACAAAAATCGACGCTCAAGTCAGAGGTGGCGAAACCCGACAGGACTATAAAGAT
ACCAGGCGTTTCCCCCTGGAAGCTCCCTCGTGCGCTCTCCTGTTCCGACCCTGCCGCTTACCGGATACCT
GTCCGCCTTTCTCCCTTCGGGAAGCGTGGCGCTTTCTCATAGCTCACGCTGTAGGTATCTCAGTTCGGTG
TAGGTCGTTCGCTCCAAGCTGGGCTGTGTGCACGAACCCCCCGTTCAGCCCGACCGCTGCGCCTTATCCG
GTAACTATCGTCTTGAGTCCAACCCGGTAAGACACGACTTATCGCCACTGGCAGCAGCCACTGGTAACAG
GATTAGCAGAGCGAGGTATGTAGGCGGTGCTACAGAGTTCTTGAAGTGGTGGCCTAACTACGGCTACACT
AGAAGAACAGTATTTGGTATCTGCGCTCTGCTGAAGCCAGTTACCTTCGGAAAAAGAGTTGGTAGCTCTT
GATCCGGCAAACAAACCACCGCTGGTAGCGGTGGTTTTTTTGTTTGCAAGCAGCAGATTACGCGCAGAAA
AAAAGGATCTCAAGAAGATCCTTTGATCTTTTCTACGGGGTCTGACGCTCAGTGGAACGAAAACTCACGT
TAAGGGATTTTGGTCATGAGATTATCAAAAAGGATCTTCACCTAGATCCTTTTAAATTAAAAATGAAGTT
TTAAATCAATCTAAAGTATATATGAGTAAACTTGGTCTGACAGTTACCAATGCTTAATCAGTGAGGCACC
TATCTCAGCGATCTGTCTATTTCGTTCATCCATAGTTGCCTGACTCCCCGTCGTGTAGATAACTACGATA
CGGGAGGGCTTACCATCTGGCCCCAGTGCTGCAATGATACCGCGAGACCCACGCTCACCGGCTCCAGATT
TATCAGCAATAAACCAGCCAGCCGGAAGGGCCGAGCGCAGAAGTGGTCCTGCAACTTTATCCGCCTCCAT
CCAGTCTATTAATTGTTGCCGGGAAGCTAGAGTAAGTAGTTCGCCAGTTAATAGTTTGCGCAACGTTGTT
GCCATTGCTACAGGCATCGTGGTGTCACGCTCGTCGTTTGGTATGGCTTCATTCAGCTCCGGTTCCCAAC
GATCAAGGCGAGTTACATGATCCCCCATGTTGTGCAAAAAAGCGGTTAGCTCCTTCGGTCCTCCGATCGT
TGTCAGAAGTAAGTTGGCCGCAGTGTTATCACTCATGGTTATGGCAGCACTGCATAATTCTCTTACTGTC
ATGCCATCCGTAAGATGCTTTTCTGTGACTGGTGAGTACTCAACCAAGTCATTCTGAGAATAGTGTATGC
GGCGACCGAGTTGCTCTTGCCCGGCGTCAATACGGGATAATACCGCGCCACATAGCAGAACTTTAAAAGT
GCTCATCATTGGAAAACGTTCTTCGGGGCGAAAACTCTCAAGGATCTTACCGCTGTTGAGATCCAGTTCG
ATGTAACCCACTCGTGCACCCAACTGATCTTCAGCATCTTTTACTTTCACCAGCGTTTCTGGGTGAGCAA
AAACAGGAAGGCAAAATGCCGCAAAAAAGGGAATAAGGGCGACACGGAAATGTTGAATACTCATACTCTT
CCTTTTTCAATATTATTGAAGCATTTATCAGGGTTATTGTCTCATGAGCGGATACATATTTGAATGTATT
TAGAAAAATAAACAAATAGGGGTTCCGCGCACATTTCCCCGAAAAGTGCCACCTGACGTCGGGATCTCTA
ATGATGCAATTTTTGTTTTGTACACTAAGATTCTATTTCGGAACTCTTACCCATGTCATTATTTACTTTA
TTTTCATTATTGTAATTTTTTAAGCTTTTATTATGAATTATTTAAATACAATTCTTTTTGATCATGTGAC
AGACATCACTGAAAGATGTGCTCTGCGTTATTAGTCAGATTGAAATATACATTTTCATGTAGATATGATG
TTCTTACTTTAAATGTTGTTCCATTTGCTAGCTTAAATAGACGATATTATAAATTTAAGTATTCACTAAA
AATCTGACCCATTAATGTTAGAATTAGTATTATTTTTTGTGATATTACATTTTTATATTTTGGATTTCAA
CCAATGCTCTGCGATATGATTCAACAGAATAATATGTACAAGCTACTTTAATTCATATATACTAATAGAT
TCACAGATCCAGTACGACTGCAAGAATTTACGTTTTGTTTGAAATGGTAGTAGCTACACTAAATTAACAA
TGATCGATTAATCCACATCCACAGTGTGTAATCATCCTAATGAAAACAAGAATAACTACAAAAATGAATA
TAAACTTTTTGCATGTTAGTCTGACGTCTAAGAAACCATTATTATCATGACATTAACCTATAAAAATAGG
CGTATCACGAGGCCCTTTCGTC
