>Addgene plasmid #45326 | pCN-PDC1-GFP | addgene partial sequence | sequence record 64720 | CYC-1
GGGCAGGGCATGCTCATGTAGAGCGCCTGCTCGCCGTCCGAGGCGGTGCCGTCGTACAGGGCGGTGTCCA
GGCCGCAGAGGGTGAACCCCATCCGCCGGTACGCGTGGATCGCCGGTGCGTTGACGTTGGTGACCTCCAG
CCAGAGGTGCCCGGCGCCCAGCTCGCGGGCGAACTCCGTCGCGAGCCCCATCAACGCGCGCCCGACCCCG
TGCCCCCGGTGCTCCGGGGCGACCTCGATGTCCTCGACGGTCAGCCGGCGGTTCCAGCCGGAGTACGAGA
CGACCACGAAGCCCGCCAGGTCGCCGTCGTCCCCGTACGCGACGAACGTCCGGGAGTCAGGGTCGCCGTC
CTCCCCGTCGTCCGATTCGTCGTCCGATTCGTCGTCGGGGAACACCTTGGTCAGGGGCGGGTCCACCGGC
ACCTCCCGCAGGGTGAAGCCGTCCCCGGTGGCGGTGACGCGGAAGACGGTGTCGGTGGTGAAGGACCCAT
CCAGTGCCTCGATGGCCTCGGCGTCCCCCGGGACACTGGTGCGGTATCGGTAAGCCGTGTCGTCAAGAGT
GGTGCCCATTTTAGATCCAAAACTTAGATTAGATTGCTATGCTTTCTTTCTAATGAGCAAGAAGTAAAAA
AAGTTGTAATAGAACAAGAAAAATGAAACTGAAACTTGAGAAATTGAAGACCGTTTATTAACTTAAATAT
CAATGGGAGGTCATCGAAAGAGAAAAAAATCAAAAAAAAAATTTTCAAGAAAAAGAAACGTGATAAAAAT
TTTTATTGCCTTTTTCGACGAAGAAAAAGAAACGAGGCGGTCTCTTTTTTCTTTTCCAAACCTTTAGTAC
GGGTAATTAACGACACCCTAGAGGAAGAAAGAGGGGAAATTTAGTATGCTGTGCTTGGGTGTTTTGAAGT
GGTACGGCGATGC
