>Addgene plasmid #45326 | pCN-PDC1-GFP | addgene partial sequence | sequence record 66506 | yGFP-R 5'-GCATCACCTTCACCTTCACC-3'
ACCAAAATTGGGACAACACCAGTGAATAATTCTTCACCTTTAGACATGAATTCCTGCAGCCCGGGGGATC
CACTAGTTCTAGATGTTAATGTTTTTTGGCAATTGAATGTTTAGAGCTTATACAGTTGTATTAGTCTGGT
CTCTTTATTTATGTACAATCTAAAAATTATTGAAACTTGATTCCATGTTGTCCTTTATATATGTTTTTTT
TTCATGAATTGATTTATTCTTGATGAGTTTGATTTCTTTGTTCAGGTATCAAGAAGAAAATTTTTCTTTC
TGCAGACTTATCTGTATAAATTGCTTTTTTATGGGATTTAAGCGCATAAATATTTGATTCAAATAAGCCA
AACGGTATATTCTAAGAGATTCTTGGCTTTTCACTTCAGCTGTAGCTCTTCAGCTGTAGCTCTCTGGCTT
CTCTCGCTTCACTTGAATTTGGGCAAATTGCATAAAGTTATGCAAAAATATGGTTCCTACGTAATTGTCT
AAGTGGCTCTCTGCCCTTTTCTTTGTTATTCAATTGTGTTTTTGGCTCTTTGCTCTGGTCGTTGCGGACA
CAATGGATTTTGTCGGTGCGGCGATTGTAGTGGATAGCGGAGGGGAGTTTGGGGTGGGGACCCTTGCAGT
TCCTTTTTTTTCTGATCTCTCTCTCTGTGATTCAATCCCATCTCGATTGTTGTGCATTGTCTGTGGAGCC
CGTTAGAATATGTCGTGGGATTGGTATTTCTTTTTTTTTATCTCTCATTGGCATCGCGCGCGTTCAACGC
TCTCTTTCTATCTCCGTCTTCTGATTCCTCCCCGTCGTGGGAGCAGCTGGGAGTCGGGAACAGGCATCTC
GGGGAAGGTGGGATCCCGG
